Addgene plasmid #191061: pEY64
Purpose: aqp-6 fluorescent neural reporter driving nuclear mNeptune2.5 expression (refer to NeuroPAL paper for expression)
Depositing lab: Oliver Hobert & Eviatar Yemini. Depositing organization: Columbia University. Publication: NeuroPAL: A Multicolor Atlas for Whole-Brain Neuronal Identification in C. elegans. Yemini E, Lin A, Nejatbakhsh A, Varol E, Sun R, Mena GE, Samuel ADT, Paninski L, Venkatachalam V, Hobert O. Cell. 2021 Jan 7;184(1):272-288.e11. doi: 10.1016/j.cell.2020.12.012. Epub 2020 Dec 29. PubMed 33378642.
Backbone
  Vector backbone: pPD95.62
  Vector type: Worm Expression
Growth in bacteria
  Bacterial resistance: Ampicillin, 100 μg/mL
  Growth temperature: 37°C
  Growth strain: DH5alpha
  Copy number: Unknown
Gene/Insert
  Gene/Insert name: aqp-6
  Species: C. elegans (nematode)
  Mutation: None
  Entrez Gene: aqp-6
  Cloning method: Gibson Cloning
Terms and licenses: Academic/Nonprofit Terms; Industry Terms: Not Available to Industry
How to cite: pEY64 was a gift from Oliver Hobert & Eviatar Yemini (Addgene plasmid # 191061 ; http://n2t.net/addgene:191061 ; RRID:Addgene_191061)
