[The description below was written by a language model from this plasmid's Addgene catalogue record and pLannotate feature annotations shown in this document.]
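Description:
pEY64 is a C. elegans expression plasmid built on the pPD95.62 backbone, one of the standard worm reporter vectors. It serves as a transcriptional reporter for aqp-6. In E. coli it is maintained through a high-copy ColE1/pUC-type origin and selected with ampicillin via the bla (AmpR) gene and its native promoter. The 5.5 kb sequence also carries typical pUC-derived remnants: a lac promoter, operator and CAP binding site, fragments of lacI, lacZα, rop and the bom region, and a piece of the multiple cloning site. None of these contribute to reporter function in the worm.

The payload is an aqp-6 sequence from C. elegans, inserted by Gibson cloning upstream of a complete mNeptune2.5 coding sequence, a monomeric far-red fluorescent protein derived from Entacmaea quadricolor. The annotation software did not label the aqp-6 regulatory region itself. It presumably occupies the unannotated stretch between the cloning-site remnants and the reporter, but the record does not give its boundaries or length. The catalogue states that the fluorophore is nuclear-localised, although no nuclear localisation signal is explicitly annotated. A short fragment matching worm-optimised GFP lies immediately before the mNeptune2.5 reading frame and is probably a leftover of the parental vector's reporter region. A fragment annotated as aex-5 downstream of the reporter is likely a match within the backbone's 3′ region, though no 3′ UTR is annotated as such.

The construct is one of the reporters used to build NeuroPAL, a multicolour atlas for identifying neurons across the whole C. elegans nervous system. In that system, defined promoters drive distinguishable fluorophores in stereotyped neuronal subsets. The record refers users to that publication for the aqp-6 expression pattern.
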