Features (pLannotate 1.2.2; 14 found; start..end, strand, type, name):
    152..169     -  misc_feature   MCS (fragment): pUC18/19 multiple cloning site
   1133..1151    -  CDS            lacZα (fragment): LacZα fragment of β-galactosidase; lacZ fragment
   1306..1356    +  CDS            mEGFP (fragment): monomeric enhanced GFP, optimized with synthetic introns for expression in C. elegans
   1363..2193    +  CDS            mNeptune2.5: mNeptune2.5 is a basic (constitutively fluorescent) red fluorescent protein published in 2014, derived from Entacmaea quadricolor. It is reported to be a rapidly-maturing monomer with moderate acid sensitivity.
   2790..2942    +  CDS            aex-5 (fragment): AEX5_CAEEL - Also known as kpc-3 From Caenorhabditis elegans.
   3070..3105    +  CDS            rop (fragment): Rop protein, which maintains plasmids at low copy number; rop
   3207..3306    +  misc_feature   bom (fragment): basis of mobility region from pBR322
   3404..3508    +  promoter       AmpR promoter: bla
   3509..4369    +  CDS            AmpR: β-lactamase; bla; confers resistance to ampicillin, carbenicillin, and related antibiotics
   4540..5128    +  rep_origin     ori: high-copy-number ColE1/pMB1/pBR322/pUC origin of replication
   5311..5403    +  CDS            lacI (fragment): lac repressor; lacI; The lac repressor binds to the lac operator to inhibit transcription in E. coli. This inhibition can be relieved by adding lactose or isopropyl-β-D-thiogalactopyranoside (IPTG).
   5416..5437    +  protein_bind   CAP binding site: CAP binding activates transcription in the presence of cAMP. E. coli catabolite activator protein
   5452..5482    +  promoter       lac promoter: promoter for the E. coli lac operon
   5490..5506    +  protein_bind   lac operator: The lac repressor binds to the lac operator to inhibit transcription in E. coli. This inhibition can be relieved by adding lactose or isopropyl-β-D-thiogalactopyranoside (IPTG). lac repressor encoded by lacI
>Addgene plasmid #191061 | pEY64 | addgene full sequence | sequence record 376056 | Addgene NGS Result
TCACACAGGAAACAGCTATGACCATGATTACGCCAAGCTGTAAGTTTAAACATGATCTTACTAACTAACT
ATTCTCATTTAAATTTTCAGAGCTTAAAAATGGCTGAAATCACTCACAACGATGGATACGCTAACAACTT
GGAAATGAAATAAGCTTGCATGCCTGCAGTCAGACACATTTGGCGTTTCTATACGGAAAACTACAAGTTT
ACATAGCTGCACCTATGGCGACTTATATTTGTTTTGATTTTTTGGTTTCGGACTTCAAATAATATTACTT
TTGTTGATCACAAATACTATTCTTCAACTTTCAAAAAACCGTCCACAATTTTTTAAAATTAAATTTTCAT
GTCAGCTTTAACAACACTCTTTTTCAGTTCTATTTGACCCTTATTTGACCTTTGCTTTTATCAATTTTTA
TAATCATATTTGCAAATAAAATGATTGCCAAGGCAAATATTTTGTCTGAAAAATATTAAAAGTCAACAAA
GTTATGAAACTTTTTCTACCGAAAACTATCAAAAAGTCTGAGACTGAGACACGGCTATATTTTTATTTGG
CTCTCACGATTCTGGAAAAGTACTTTTGTATGCTGACTACTGTACTTTCTCACATACAAAGATATATATT
TACATTTCTCGACATCATTCCTTTTTTTATTCTGTAAGCATTTTCCAGAAAGCTTCTGATAGTACTCATC
AAAACTTGAAAGATGGTCATAAAAGTCAACAGCGGGGGTCTTTATGGCGCCGATGTATTTGAACTGAAAA
CATTCGGAAAATATCGAGGAGAAATGAACAGGAAACCCGACTTTGAGCAGGTAACGTTTTTTATATTTTC
ATAATGTATTACAGTGGTCACTTTTCTATAATTTTCTCTATGTACAGTTCATGACAAAAAATCAGGTGCT
GGAGGTGAAAACAAGTCGATTACTCTCAATCTAATTTATCTCCGTTCCTCCTTACATTTACCCGAAAATA
GTTTCTATAGGTCATTGGGAAAAACATTACATTTATTTTTTCAAAGTTCTATTCTTATTTCAAACCCGGG
ATTGGCCAAAGGACCCAAAGGTATGTTTCGAATGATACTAACATAACATAGAACATTTTCAGGAGGACCC
TTGGAGGGTACCGGTTTTCCCAGTCACGACGCGTGGTACCGAGCTCAGAAAAAATGACCGCTCCAAAGAA
GAAACGCAAAGTACCGAGCTCAGAAAAAATGACGGCACCTAAAAAGAAACGCAAAGTACCGGTCGCCGAG
AAGACAGCCCCAAAAAAGAAGCGTAAAGTTCCACGCGTCATGGGAGTAAGTTTAAACAGTTCGGTACTAA
CTAACCATACATATTTAAATTTTCAGCGCGCTGTCTCCAAGGGAGAGGAGCTCATCAAGGAGAACATGCA
CACCAAGCTCTACATGGAGGGAACCGTCAACAACCACCACTTCAAGTGCACCCACGAAGGGGAGGGCAAG
CCCTACGAGGGCACCCAGACCAACAGGATTAAGGTGGTGGAGGGAGGCCCCCTGCCGTTCGCATTCGACA
TCCTGGCCACCTGCTTTATGTACGGGAGCAAGACCTTCATCAACCACACCCAAGGAATCCCAGACTTCTT
CAAGCAATCCTTCGTAAGTTTAAACATGATTTTACTAACTAACTAATCTGATTTAAATTTTCAGCCTGAG
GGCTTCACATGGGAGAGAGTCACCACATACGAAGACGGGGGCGTGCTTACCGTTACCCAGGACACCAGCC
TCCAGGACGGCTGCTTGATCTACAACGTCAAGCTCAGAGGGGTGAACTTCCCATCCAACGGCCCTGTGAT
GCAGAAGAAAACACTCGGCTGGGAGGCCAGTACCGAGACCCTGTACCCCGCTGACGGCGGCCTGGAAGGC
AGATGCGACATGGCCCTGAAGCTCGTGGGCGGGGGCCACCTGCACTGCAACCTGAAGACCACATACAGAT
CCAAGAAACCCGCTAAGAACCTCAAGATGCCAGGAGTAAGTTTAAACATATATATACTAACTAACCCTGA
TTATTTAAATTTTCAGGTCTACTTTGTGGACCGCAGACTGGAAAGAATCAAGGAGGCCGACAATGAGACC
TACGTCGAGCAGCACGAGGTGGCTGTGGCCAGATACTGCGACCTCCCTAGCAAACTGGGGCACAAACTTA
ATGGCATGGACGAGCTGTACAAGTAAGCGCCGGTCGCTACCATTACCAACTTGTCTGGTGTCAAAAATAA
TAGGGGCCGCTGTCATCAGAGTAAGTTTAAACTGAGTTCTACTAACTAACGAGTAATATTTAAATTTTCA
GCATCTCGCGCCCGTGCCTCTGACTTCTAAGTCCAATTACTCTTCAACATCCCTACATGCTCTTTCTCCC
TGTGCTCCCACCCCCTATTTTTGTTATTATCAAAAAACTTCTCTTAATTTCTTTGTTTTTTAGCTTCTTT
TAAGTCACCTCTAACAATGAAATTGTGTAGATTCAAAAATAGAATTAATTCGTAATAAAAAGTCGAAAAA
AATTGTGCTCCCTCCCCCCATTAATAATAATTCTATCCCAAAATCTACACAATGTTCTGTGTACACTTCT
TATGTTTTTTACTTCTGATAAATTTTTTTGAAACATCATAGAAAAAACCGCACACAAAATACCTTATCAT
ATGTTACGTTTCAGTTTATGACCGCAATTTTTATTTCTTCGCACGTCTGGGCCTCTCATGACGTCAAATC
ATGCTCATCGTGAAAAAGTTTTGGAGTATTTTTGGAATTTTTCAATCAAGTGAAAGTTTATGAAATTAAT
TTTCCTGCTTTTGCTTTTTGGGGTTTCCCCTATTGTTTGTCAAGATTTCGAGGACGGCGTTTTTCTTGCT
AAAATCACAAGTATTGATGAGCACGATGCAAGAAAGATCGGAAGAAGGTTTGGGTTTGAGGCTCAGTGGA
AGGTGAGTAGAAGTTGATAATTTGAAAGTGGAGTAGTGTCTATGGGGTTTTTGCCTTAAATGACAGAATA
CATTCCCAATATACCAAACATAACTGTTTCCTACTAGTCGGCCGTACGGGCCCTTTCGTCTCGCGCGTTT
CGGTGATGACGGTGAAAACCTCTGACACATGCAGCTCCCGGAGACGGTCACAGCTTGTCTGTAAGCGGAT
GCCGGGAGCAGACAAGCCCGTCAGGGCGCGTCAGCGGGTGTTGGCGGGTGTCGGGGCTGGCTTAACTATG
CGGCATCAGAGCAGATTGTACTGAGAGTGCACCATATGCGGTGTGAAATACCGCACAGATGCGTAAGGAG
AAAATACCGCATCAGGCGGCCTTAAGGGCCTCGTGATACGCCTATTTTTATAGGTTAATGTCATGATAAT
AATGGTTTCTTAGACGTCAGGTGGCACTTTTCGGGGAAATGTGCGCGGAACCCCTATTTGTTTATTTTTC
TAAATACATTCAAATATGTATCCGCTCATGAGACAATAACCCTGATAAATGCTTCAATAATATTGAAAAA
GGAAGAGTATGAGTATTCAACATTTCCGTGTCGCCCTTATTCCCTTTTTTGCGGCATTTTGCCTTCCTGT
TTTTGCTCACCCAGAAACGCTGGTGAAAGTAAAAGATGCTGAAGATCAGTTGGGTGCACGAGTGGGTTAC
ATCGAACTGGATCTCAACAGCGGTAAGATCCTTGAGAGTTTTCGCCCCGAAGAACGTTTTCCAATGATGA
GCACTTTTAAAGTTCTGCTATGTGGCGCGGTATTATCCCGTATTGACGCCGGGCAAGAGCAACTCGGTCG
CCGCATACACTATTCTCAGAATGACTTGGTTGAGTACTCACCAGTCACAGAAAAGCATCTTACGGATGGC
ATGACAGTAAGAGAATTATGCAGTGCTGCCATAACCATGAGTGATAACACTGCGGCCAACTTACTTCTGA
CAACGATCGGAGGACCGAAGGAGCTAACCGCTTTTTTGCACAACATGGGGGATCATGTAACTCGCCTTGA
TCGTTGGGAACCGGAGCTGAATGAAGCCATACCAAACGACGAGCGTGACACCACGATGCCTGTAGCAATG
GCAACAACGTTGCGCAAACTATTAACTGGCGAACTACTTACTCTAGCTTCCCGGCAACAATTAATAGACT
GGATGGAGGCGGATAAAGTTGCAGGACCACTTCTGCGCTCGGCCCTTCCGGCTGGCTGGTTTATTGCTGA
TAAATCTGGAGCCGGTGAGCGTGGGTCTCGCGGTATCATTGCAGCACTGGGGCCAGATGGTAAGCCCTCC
CGTATCGTAGTTATCTACACGACGGGGAGTCAGGCAACTATGGATGAACGAAATAGACAGATCGCTGAGA
TAGGTGCCTCACTGATTAAGCATTGGTAACTGTCAGACCAAGTTTACTCATATATACTTTAGATTGATTT
AAAACTTCATTTTTAATTTAAAAGGATCTAGGTGAAGATCCTTTTTGATAATCTCATGACCAAAATCCCT
TAACGTGAGTTTTCGTTCCACTGAGCGTCAGACCCCGTAGAAAAGATCAAAGGATCTTCTTGAGATCCTT
TTTTTCTGCGCGTAATCTGCTGCTTGCAAACAAAAAAACCACCGCTACCAGCGGTGGTTTGTTTGCCGGA
TCAAGAGCTACCAACTCTTTTTCCGAAGGTAACTGGCTTCAGCAGAGCGCAGATACCAAATACTGTTCTT
CTAGTGTAGCCGTAGTTAGGCCACCACTTCAAGAACTCTGTAGCACCGCCTACATACCTCGCTCTGCTAA
TCCTGTTACCAGTGGCTGCTGCCAGTGGCGATAAGTCGTGTCTTACCGGGTTGGACTCAAGACGATAGTT
ACCGGATAAGGCGCAGCGGTCGGGCTGAACGGGGGGTTCGTGCACACAGCCCAGCTTGGAGCGAACGACC
TACACCGAACTGAGATACCTACAGCGTGAGCTATGAGAAAGCGCCACGCTTCCCGAAGGGAGAAAGGCGG
ACAGGTATCCGGTAAGCGGCAGGGTCGGAACAGGAGAGCGCACGAGGGAGCTTCCAGGGGGAAACGCCTG
GTATCTTTATAGTCCTGTCGGGTTTCGCCACCTCTGACTTGAGCGTCGATTTTTGTGATGCTCGTCAGGG
GGGCGGAGCCTATGGAAAAACGCCAGCAACGCGGCCTTTTTACGGTTCCTGGCCTTTTGCTGGCCTTTTG
CTCACATGTTCTTTCCTGCGTTATCCCCTGATTCTGTGGATAACCGTATTACCGCCTTTGAGTGAGCTGA
TACCGCTCGCCGCAGCCGAACGACCGAGCGCAGCGAGTCAGTGAGCGATGAAGCGGAAGAGCGCCCAATA
CGCAAACCGCCTCTCCCCGCGCGTTGGCCGATTCATTAATGCAGCTGGCACGACAGGTTTCCCGACTGGA
AAGCGGGCAGTGAGCGCAACGCAATTAATGTGAGTTAGCTCACTCATTAGGCACCCCAGGCTTTACACTT
TATGCTTCCGGCTCGTATGTTGTGTGGAATTGTGAGCGGATAACAATT
